>Addgene plasmid #125113 | pSR358.2 | addgene full sequence | sequence record 247751 | Addgene NGS Result
ATCGACGTCTAAGAAACCATTATTATCATGACATTAACCTATAAAAATAGGCGTATCACGAGGCCCTTTC
GTCTTCACCTCGAGTCCCTATCAGTGATAGAGATTGACATCCCTATCAGTGATAGAGATACTGAGCACAT
CAGCAGGACGCACTGACCTAAGGATTTTTTCTAGAAGAATTATATACAACAAATGAGTAATCAGGAACCG
GCTACTATCCTGCTGATTGACGATCACCCGATGCTGCGAACTGGCGTAAAACAGCTTATCAGTATGGCAC
CAGATATCACCGTGGTTGGCGAAGCGAGTAATGGCGAACAGGGTATTGAACTGGCGGAGTCTCTTGATCC
CGATCTGATCCTGTTAGATCTCAATATGCCCGGCATGAACGGTCTGGAAACGCTGGATAAACTGCGCGAA
AAGTCCCTCTCAGGGCGCATTGTGGTATTCAGCGTCTCTAACCATGAAGAAGATGTGGTCACCGCACTGA
AACGCGGCGCGGATGGCTATCTGTTAAAAGATATGGAACCGGAAGATCTGCTGAAAGCATTGCATCAGGC
AGCTGCTGGCGAGCCGAAGCTGGAGTCAAAAGTGGCGGGAAAAGTATTATCCAGGCTGCGCCACTCAGGT
GAAAACGCGCTCCCGCATGAATCGCTTACAAAACGGGAGCTCGAAATACTCTGCCTGATCGCAGAAGGAA
AGACAAACAAAGAAATAGGCGAGGAACTGTTTATTACGATTAAAACAGTCAAAACACATATTACGAATAT
TTTATCAAAGCTGGATGTCAGTGACCGGACGCAGGCGGCGGTGTACGCACACCGAAATCATCTCGTGAAT
TAGTAATAATCTAGACCAGGCATCAAATAAAACGAAAGGCTCAGTCGAAAGACTGGGCCTTTCGTTTTAT
CTGTTGTTTGTCGGTGAACGCTCTCTACTAGAGTCACACTGGCTCACCTTCGGGTGGGCCTTTCTGCGTT
TATAGTAAATCACTGCATAATTCGTGTCGCTCAAGGCGCACTCCCGTTCTGGATAATGTTTTTTGCGCCG
ACATCATAACGGTTCTGGCAAATATTCTGAAATGAGCTGGTTAGCTAGTCAGTGCCAATGGGTCCGGTGC
GAGATACGACTCCGGTCTTATATAAAAATCAATCTCTGATTCGTTTTGCATATCTTCCAACTTGTATAAG
ATGAAGACAAGGAAAACGAAAGGAGGATCTGCAAAGAGGAGAAATACTAGATGCGTAAAGGCGAAGAGCT
GTTCACTGGTGTCGTCCCTATTCTGGTGGAACTGGATGGTGATGTCAACGGTCATAAGTTTTCCGTGCGT
GGCGAGGGTGAAGGTGACGCAACTAATGGTAAACTGACGCTGAAGTTCATCTGTACTACTGGTAAACTGC
CGGTACCTTGGCCGACTCTGGTAACGACGCTGACTTATGGTGTTCAGTGCTTTGCTCGTTATCCGGACCA
TATGAAGCAGCATGACTTCTTCAAGTCCGCCATGCCGGAAGGCTATGTGCAGGAACGCACGATTTCCTTT
AAGGATGACGGCACGTACAAAACGCGTGCGGAAGTGAAATTTGAAGGCGATACCCTGGTAAACCGCATTG
AGCTGAAAGGCATTGACTTTAAAGAAGACGGCAATATCCTGGGCCATAAGCTGGAATACAATTTTAACAG
CCACAATGTTTACATCACCGCCGATAAACAAAAAAATGGCATTAAAGCGAATTTTAAAATTCGCCACAAC
GTGGAGGATGGCAGCGTGCAGCTGGCTGATCACTACCAGCAAAACACTCCAATCGGTGATGGTCCTGTTC
TGCTGCCAGACAATCACTATCTGAGCACGCAAAGCGTTCTGTCTAAAGATCCGAACGAGAAACGCGATCA
TATGGTTCTGCTGGAGTTCGTAACCGCAGCGGGCATCACGCATGGTATGGATGAACTGTACAAATGATGA
TAATAATCTAGACCAGGCATCAAATAAAACGAAAGGCTCAGTCGAAAGACTGGGCCTTTCGTTTTATCTG
TTGTTTGTCGGTGAACGCTCTCTACTAGAGTCACACTGGCTCACCTTCGGGTGGGCCTTTCTGCGTTTAT
AGGTACCCGTGGATCCTCTAGAGTCGACCTGCAGGCATGCAAGCTTTTTACGGCTAGCTCAGTCCTAGGT
ATAGTGCTAGCCCAGCCAGAGAAACACTCTTTAACAGGGGGTAGTATGATGTCTCGTTTAGATAAAAGTA
AAGTGATTAACAGCGCATTAGAGCTGCTTAATGAGGTCGGAATCGAAGGTTTAACAACCCGTAAACTCGC
CCAGAAGCTAGGTGTAGAGCAGCCTACATTGTATTGGCATGTAAAAAATAAGCGGGCTTTGCTCGACGCC
TTAGCCATTGAGATGTTAGATAGGCACCATACTCACTTTTGCCCTTTAGAAGGGGAAAGCTGGCAAGATT
TTTTACGTAATAACGCTAAAAGTTTTAGATGTGCTTTACTAAGTCATCGCGATGGAGCAAAAGTACATTT
AGGTACACGGCCTACAGAAAAACAGTATGAAACTCTCGAAAATCAATTAGCCTTTTTATGCCAACAAGGT
TTTTCACTAGAGAATGCATTATATGCACTCAGCGCAGTGGGGCATTTTACTTTAGGTTGCGTATTGGAAG
ATCAAGAGCATCAAGTCGCTAAAGAAGAAAGGGAAACACCTACTACTGATAGTATGCCGCCATTATTACG
ACAAGCTATCGAATTATTTGATCACCAAGGTGCAGAGCCAGCCTTCTTATTCGGCCTTGAATTGATCATA
TGCGGATTAGAAAAACAACTTAAATGTGAAAGTGGGTCTTAAGGCATCAAATAAAACGAAAGGCTCAGTC
GAAAGACTGGGCCTTTCGTTTTATCTGTTGTTTGTCGGTGAACGCTCTCCTGAGTAGGACAAATCCGCCG
CCCTAGACCTAGGGCGTTCGGCTGCGGCGAGCGGTATCAGCTCACTCAAAGGCGGTAATACGGTTATCCA
CAGAATCAGGGGATAACGCATGCAAGAACATGTGAGCAAAAGGCCAGCAAAAGGCCAGGAACCGTAAAAA
GGCCGCGTTGCTGGCGTTTTTCCATAGGCTCCGCCCCCCTGACGAGCATCACAAAAATCGACGCTCAAGT
CAGAGGTGGCGAAACCCGACAGGACTATAAAGATACCAGGCGTTTCCCCCTGGAAGCTCCCTCGTGCGCT
CTCCTGTTCCGACCCTGCCGCTTACCGGATACCTGTCCGCCTTTCTCCCTTCGGGAAGCGTGGCGCTTTC
TCATAGCTCACGCTGTAGGTATCTCAGTTCGGTGTAGGTCGTTCGCTCCAAGCTGGGCTGTGTGCACGAA
CCCCCCGTTCAGCCCGACCGCTGCGCCTTATCCGGTAACTATCGTCTTGAGTCCAACCCGGTAAGACACG
ACTTATCGCCACTGGCAGCAGCCACTGGTAACAGGATTAGCAGAGCGAGGTATGTAGGCGGTGCTACAGA
GTTCTTGAAGTGGTGGCCTAACTACGGCTACACTAGAAGGACAGTATTTGGTATCTGCGCTCTGCTGAAG
CCAGTTACCTTCGGAAAAAGAGTTGGTAGCTCTTGATCCGGCAAACAAACCACCGCTGGTAGCGGTGGTT
TTTTTGTTTGCAAGCAGCAGATTACGCGCAGAAAAAAAGGATCTCAAGAAGATCCTTTGATCTTTTCTAC
GGGGTCTGACGCTCAGTGGAACGAAAACTCACGTTAAGGGATTTTGGTCATGACTAGTGCTTGGATTCTC
ACCAATAAAAAACGCCCGGCGGCAACCGAGCGTTCTGAACAAATCCAGATGGAGTTCTGAGGTCATTACT
GGATCTATCAACAGGAGTCCAAGCGAGCTCGATATCAAATTACGCCCCGCCCTGCCACTCATCGCAGTAC
TGTTGTAATTCATTAAGCATTCTGCCGACATGGAAGCCATCACAAACGGCATGATGAACCTGAATCGCCA
GCGGCATCAGCACCTTGTCGCCTTGCGTATAATATTTGCCCATGGTGAAAACGGGGGCGAAGAAGTTGTC
CATATTGGCCACGTTTAAATCAAAACTGGTGAAACTCACCCAGGGATTGGCTGAGACGAAAAACATATTC
TCAATAAACCCTTTAGGGAAATAGGCCAGGTTTTCACCATAACACGCCACATCTTGCGAATATATGTGTA
GAAACTGCCGGAAATCGTCGTGGTATTCACTCCAGAGCGATGAAAACGTTTCAGTTTGCTCATGGAAAAC
GGTGTAACAAGGGTGAACACTATCCCATATCACCAGCTCACCGTCTTTCATTGCCATACGAAATTCCGGA
TGAGCATTCATCAGGCGGGCAAGAATGTGAATAAAGGCCGGATAAAACTTGTGCTTATTTTTCTTTACGG
TCTTTAAAAAGGCCGTAATATCCAGCTGAACGGTCTGGTTATAGGTACATTGAGCAACTGACTGAAATGC
CTCAAAATGTTCTTTACGATGCCATTGGGATATATCAACGGTGGTATATCCAGTGATTTTTTTCTCCATT
TTAGCTTCCTTAGCTCCTGAAAATCTCGATAACTCAAAAAATACGACCGGTAGTGATCTTATTTCATTAT
GGTGAAAGTTGGAACCTCTTACGGGCCGGCCAACGTCTCATTTTCGCCAGAT
Features (pLannotate 1.2.2; 15 found; start..end, strand, type, name):
     85..158     +  promoter       PLtetO-1 promoter: modified phage lambda PL promoter with tet operator sites (Lutz and Bujard, 1997)
    193..825     +  CDS            narL: NARL_ECOLI - Also known as frdR. Experimental evidence at protein level: Swiss-Prot protein existence level 1. This protein activates the expression of the nitrate reductase (narGHJI) and formate dehydrogenase-N (fdnGHI) operons and represses the transcription of the fumarate reductase (frdABCD) operon in response to a nitrate/nitrite induction signal transmitted by either the NarX or NarQ proteins. From Escherichia coli (strain K12).
    864..935     +  terminator     rrnB T1 terminator: transcription terminator T1 from the E. coli rrnB gene
    951..978     +  terminator     T7Te terminator: phage T7 early transcription terminator
   1241..1954    +  CDS            superfolder GFP: GFP variant that folds robustly even when fused to poorly folded proteins (Pédelacq et al., 2006)
   1981..2052    +  terminator     rrnB T1 terminator: transcription terminator T1 from the E. coli rrnB gene
   2068..2095    +  terminator     T7Te terminator: phage T7 early transcription terminator
   2102..2146    +  misc_feature   MCS (fragment): pUC18/19 multiple cloning site
   2153..2181    +  promoter       J23119 promoter (fragment): bacterial promoter (Registry of Standard Biological Parts BBa J23119)
   2216..2842    +  CDS            TetR: tetracycline repressor TetR; tetR; TetR binds to the tetracycline operator tetO to inhibit transcription. This inhibition can be relieved by adding tetracycline or doxycycline.
   2848..2934    +  terminator     rrnB T1 terminator: Escherichia coli rrnB; transcription terminator T1 from the E. coli rrnB gene
   3099..3687    -  rep_origin     ori: high-copy-number ColE1/pMB1/pBR322/pUC origin of replication
   3775..3869    -  terminator     lambda t0 terminator: transcription terminator from phage lambda
   3893..4549    -  CDS            cat: CAT_ECOLX - Experimental evidence at protein level: Swiss-Prot protein existence level 1. This enzyme is an effector of chloramphenicol resistance in bacteria. From Escherichia coli. This protein is used as a marker in many commonly used cloning vectors, such as pACYC184.
   4550..4648    -  promoter       cat promoter: promoter of the E. coli cat gene encoding chloramphenicol acetyltransferase
