[The description below was written by a language model from this plasmid's Addgene catalogue record and pLannotate feature annotations shown in this document.]
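Description:
pSR358.2 is a bacterial expression and synthetic biology plasmid of about 4.7 kb built on the pProTet.E333 backbone. It replicates in E. coli from a high-copy ColE1/pMB1-type origin and is selected with chloramphenicol through a cat gene driven by its own promoter and followed by the lambda t0 terminator. The record lists JW1212 as the growth strain.

The plasmid carries three expression units arranged in the same orientation. The first places a synthetic chimeric response regulator under the PLtetO-1 promoter, a lambda PL derivative bearing tet operator sites. This chimera joins the receiver (REC) domain of E. coli NarL, residues 1–126, to the DNA-binding domain of LiaR, residues 122–211. The automated annotation labels the whole open reading frame as narL, but the catalogue entry makes clear that only the N-terminal portion is NarL-derived. The second unit is the reporter: superfolder GFP placed downstream of the PliaI121 output promoter. That promoter is named in the stated purpose but not annotated in the feature table, and it presumably lies in the unannotated gap upstream of sfgfp. The third unit expresses TetR from a promoter annotated as a J23119 fragment, so that chimera expression from PLtetO-1 is repressed until a tetracycline-class inducer is added. Each unit is insulated by rrnB T1 terminators, the first two also by T7Te terminators.

Together these parts form a tunable test circuit for DNA-binding domain swapping in two-component systems. Signalling received by the NarL receiver domain, which natively responds to nitrate/nitrite through NarX or NarQ, is redirected to a LiaR-recognised promoter and read out as GFP fluorescence.
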