Addgene plasmid #125113: pSR358.2
Purpose: Expression of narL(1-126aa)-liaR(122-211aa) chimera under PLtetO-1, output Promoter PliaI121
Depositing lab: Jeffrey Tabor. Depositing organization: Rice University. Publication: Rewiring bacterial two-component systems by modular DNA-binding domain swapping. Schmidl SR, Ekness F, Sofjan K, Daeffler KN, Brink KR, Landry BP, Gerhardt KP, Dyulgyarov N, Sheth RU, Tabor JJ. Nat Chem Biol. 2019 Jul;15(7):690-698. doi: 10.1038/s41589-019-0286-6. Epub 2019 May 20. PubMed 31110305.
Backbone
  Vector backbone: pProTet.E333
  Total vector size (bp): 4671
  Vector type: Bacterial Expression, Synthetic Biology
Growth in bacteria
  Bacterial resistance: Chloramphenicol, 25 μg/mL
  Growth temperature: 37°C
  Growth strain: JW1212
  Copy number: High Copy
Gene/Insert 1
  Gene/Insert name: narL(REC)-liaR(DBD)126
  Species: Synthetic
  Insert size (bp): 648
Gene/Insert 2
  Gene/Insert name: sfgfp (alt name: Super folder GFP)
  Species: Synthetic
  Insert size (bp): 714
Gene/Insert 3
  Gene/Insert name: tetR
  Species: Tn10 from E. coli
  Insert size (bp): 625
  GenBank ID: NC_009133.1
Terms and licenses: Academic/Nonprofit Terms; Industry Terms: Not Available to Industry
How to cite: pSR358.2 was a gift from Jeffrey Tabor (Addgene plasmid # 125113 ; http://n2t.net/addgene:125113 ; RRID:Addgene_125113)
